>Addgene plasmid #248693 | pACEBac_eIF2_gamma | addgene full sequence | sequence record 496169 | Addgene NGS Result
ATAACTTCGTATAGCATACATTATACGAAGTTATCTGTAACTATAACGGTCCTAAGGTAGCGAGTTTAAA
CACTAGTATCGATTCGCGACCTACTCCGGAATATTAATAGATCATGGAGATAATTAAAATGATAACCATC
TCGCAAATAAATAAGTATTTTACTGTTTTCGTAACAGTTTTGTAATAAAAAAACCTATAAATATTCCGGA
TTATTCATACCGTCCCACCATCGGGCGCGGATCCCTCGAGTCAACATGGCGGGCGGAGAAGCTGGAGTGA
CTCTAGGGCAGCCGCATCTTTCGCGTCAGGATCTCACCACCTTGGATGTTACCAAGTTGACGCCACTTTC
ACACGAAGTTATCAGCAGACAAGCCACAATTAACATAGGTACAATTGGTCATGTAGCTCATGGGAAATCC
ACAGTCGTCAAAGCTATTTCTGGAGTTCATACTGTCAGGTTCAAAAATGAACTAGAAAGAAATATTACAA
TCAAGCTTGGATATGCTAATGCTAAGATTTATAAGCTTGATGACCCAAGTTGCCCTCGGCCAGAATGTTA
TAGATCTTGTGGGAGCAGTACACCTGACGAGTTTCCTACGGACATTCCAGGGACCAAAGGGAACTTCAAA
TTAGTCAGACATGTTTCCTTTGTTGACTGTCCTGGCCACGATATTTTGATGGCTACTATGCTGAACGGTG
CAGCAGTGATGGATGCAGCTCTTCTGTTGATAGCTGGTAATGAATCTTGCCCTCAGCCTCAGACATCGGA
ACACCTGGCTGCTATAGAGATCATGAAACTGAAGCATATTTTGATTCTACAAAATAAAATTGATTTGGTA
AAAGAAAGTCAGGCTAAAGAACAATACGAGCAGATCCTTGCATTTGTCCAAGGTACAGTAGCAGAGGGAG
CTCCCATTATTCCAATTTCAGCTCAGCTGAAATACAATATTGAAGTTGTTTGTGAGTACATAGTAAAGAA
AATTCCAGTACCCCCAAGAGACTTTACTTCAGAGCCCCGGCTTATTGTTATTAGATCTTTTGATGTCAAC
AAACCTGGCTGTGAAGTTGATGACCTTAAGGGAGGTGTAGCTGGTGGTAGTATCCTAAAAGGAGTATTAA
AGGTGGGCCAGGAGATAGAAGTAAGACCTGGTATTGTTTCCAAAGATAGTGAAGGAAAACTCATGTGTAA
ACCAATCTTTTCCAAAATTGTATCACTTTTTGCGGAGCATAATGATCTGCAATATGCTGCTCCAGGCGGT
CTTATTGGAGTTGGAACAAAAATTGACCCCACTTTGTGCCGGGCTGACAGAATGGTGGGGCAAGTACTTG
GTGCAGTCGGAGCTTTACCTGAGATATTCACAGAATTGGAAATTTCCTATTTCCTGCTTAGACGGCTTCT
AGGTGTACGCACTGAAGGAGACAAGAAAGCAGCAAAGGTTCAAAAGCTGTCTAAGAATGAAGTGCTCATG
GTGAACATAGGATCCCTGTCAACAGGAGGGAGAGTTAGTGCTGTCAAGGCCGATTTGGGTAAAATTGTTT
TGACCAATCCAGTGTGCACAGAGGTAGGAGAAAAAATTGCCCTTAGCCGAAGAGTTGAAAAACACTGGCG
TTTAATTGGTTGGGGTCAGATAAGAAGAGGAGTGACAATCAAGCCAACAGTAGATGATGACGGACTCGAA
GTCCTGTTTCAAGGTCCCTGGAGCCATCCTCAGTTCGAGAAGGGCTCCGCTGGATCTGCTGCTGGATCTG
GAGCTGGTTGGAGCCACCCTCAGTTTGAGAAGTAAGGTACCTCTAGAGCCTGCAGTCTCGACAAGCTTGT
CGAGAAGTACTAGAGGATCATAATCAGCCATACCACATTTGTAGAGGTTTTACTTGCTTTAAAAAACCTC
CCACACCTCCCCCTGAACCTGAAACATAAAATGAATGCAATTGTTGTTGTTAACTTGTTTATTGCAGCTT
ATAATGGTTACAAATAAAGCAATAGCATCACAAATTTCACAAATAAAGCATTTTTTTCACTGCATTCTAG
TTGTGGTTTGTCCAAACTCATCAATGTATCTTATCATGTCTGGATCTGATCACTGCTTGAGCCTAGAAGA
TCCGGCTGCTAACAAAGCCCGAAAGGAAGCTGAGTTGGCTGCTGCCACCGCTGAGCAATAACTATCATAA
CCCCTAGGGTATACCCATCTAATTGGAACCAGATAAGTGAAATCTAGTTCCAAACTATTTTGTCATTTTT
AATTTTCGTATTAGCTTACGACGCTACACCCAGTTCCCATCTATTTTGTCACTCTTCCCTAAATAATCCT
TAAAAACTCCATTTCCACCCCTCCCAGTTCCCAACTATTTTGTCCGCCCACAACCGGTTGACTTGGGTCA
ACTGTCAGACCAAGTTTACTCATATATACTTTAGATTGATTTAAAACTTCATTTTTAATTTAAAAGGATC
TAGGTGAAGATCCTTTTTGATAATCTCATGACCAAAATCCCTTAACGTGAGTTTTCGTTCCACTGAGCGT
CAGACCCCGTAGAAAAGATCAAAGGATCTTCTTGAGATCCTTTTTTTCTGCGCGTAATCTGCTGCTTGCA
AACAAAAAAACCACCGCTACCAGCGGTGGTTTGTTTGCCGGATCAAGAGCTACCAACTCTTTTTCCGAAG
GTAACTGGCTTCAGCAGAGCGCAGATACCAAATACTGTTCTTCTAGTGTAGCCGTAGTTAGGCCACCACT
TCAAGAACTCTGTAGCACCGCCTACATACCTCGCTCTGCTAATCCTGTTACCAGTGGCTGCTGCCAGTGG
CGATAAGTCGTGTCTTACCGGGTTGGACTCAAGACGATAGTTACCGGATAAGGCGCAGCGGTCGGGCTGA
ACGGGGGGTTCGTGCACACAGCCCAGCTTGGAGCGAACGACCTACACCGAACTGAGATACCTACAGCGTG
AGCTATGAGAAAGCGCCACGCTTCCCGAAGGGAGAAAGGCGGACAGGTATCCGGTAAGCGGCAGGGTCGG
AACAGGAGAGCGCACGAGGGAGCTTCCAGGGGGAAACGCCTGGTATCTTTATAGTCCTGTCGGGTTTCGC
CACCTCTGACTTGAGCGTCGATTTTTGTGATGCTCGTCAGGGGGGCGGAGCCTATGGAAAAACGCCAGCA
ACGCGGCCTTTTTACGGTTCCTGGCCTTTTGCTGGCCTTTTGCTCACATGTTCTTTCCTGCGTTATCCCC
TGATTGACTTGGGTCGCTCTTCCTGTGGATGCGCAGATGCCCTGCGTAAGCGGGTGTGGGCGGACAATAA
AGTCTTAAACTGAACAAAATAGATCTAAACTATGACAATAAAGTCTTAAACTAGACAGAATAGTTGTAAA
CTGAAATCAGTCCAGTTATGCTGTGAAAAAGCATACTGGACTTTTGTTATGGCTAAAGCAAACTCTTCAT
TTTCTGAAGTGCAAATTGCCCGTCGTATTAAAGAGGGGCGTGGCCAAGGGCATGTAAAGACTATATTCGC
GGCGTTGTGACAATTTACCGAACAACTCCGCGGCCGGGAAGCCGATCTCGGCTTGAACGAATTGTTAGGT
GGCGGTACTTGGGTCGATATCAAAGTGCATCACTTCTTCCCGTATGCCCAACTTTGTATAGAGAGCCACT
GCGGGATCGTCACCGTAATCTGCTTGCACGTAGATCACATAAGCACCAAGCGCGTTGGCCTCATGCTTGA
GGAGATTGATGAGCGCGGTGGCAATGCCCTGCCTCCGGTGCTCGCCGGAGACTGCGAGATCATAGATATA
GATCTCACTACGCGGCTGCTCAAACTTGGGCAGAACGTAAGCCGCGAGAGCGCCAACAACCGCTTCTTGG
TCGAAGGCAGCAAGCGCGATGAATGTCTTACTACGGAGCAAGTTCCCGAGGTAATCGGAGTCCGGCTGAT
GTTGGGAGTAGGTGGCTACGTCTCCGAACTCACGACCGAAAAGATCAAGAGCAGCCCGCATGGATTTGAC
TTGGTCAGGGCCGAGCCTACATGTGCGAATGATGCCCATACTTGAGCCACCTAACTTTGTTTTAGGGCGA
CTGCCCTGCTGCGTAACATCGTTGCTGCTGCGTAACATCGTTGCTGCTCCATAACATCAAACATCGACCC
ACGGCGTAACGCGCTTGCTGCTTGGATGCCCGAGGCATAGACTGTACAAAAAAACAGTCATAACAAGCCA
TGAAAACCGCCACTGCGCCGTTACCACCGCTGCGTTCGGTCAAGGTTCTGGACCAGTTGCGTGAGCGCAT
ACGCTACTTGCATTACAGTTTACGAACCGAACAGGCTTATGTCAACTGGGTTCGTGCCTTCATCCGTTTC
CACGGTGTGCGTCACCCGGCAACCTTGGGCAGCAGCGAAGTCGCC
Features (pLannotate 1.2.2; 11 found; start..end, strand, type, name):
      1..34      +  protein_bind   loxP: Cre-mediated recombination occurs in the 8-bp core sequence (GCATACAT). Cre recombinase
    111..202     +  promoter       polyhedrin promoter: polh from Autographa californica; promoter for the baculovirus polyhedrin gene
    256..1671    +  CDS            EIF2S3: IF2G_HUMAN - Also known as EIF2G. Experimental evidence at protein level: Swiss-Prot protein existence level 1. As a subunit of eukaryotic initiation factor 2 (eIF-2), involved in the early steps of protein synthesis. In the presence of GTP, eIF-2 forms a ternary complex with initiator tRNA Met-tRNAi and then recruits the 40S ribosomal complex and initiation factors eIF-1, eIF-1A and eIF-3 to form the 43S pre-initiation complex (43S PIC), a step that determines the rate of protein translation. The 43S PIC binds to mRNA and scans downstream to the initiation codon, where it forms a 48S initiati
   1836..1919    +  CDS            large T antigen (fragment): large T antigen from SV40 (simian virus 40)
   1942..2076    +  polyA_signal   SV40 poly(A) signal: SV40 polyadenylation signal
   2105..2154    +  CDS            SET1 (fragment): solubility-enhancement tag derived from T7 phage gene 10B
   2197..2362    -  mobile_element Tn7L: mini-Tn7 element (left end of the Tn7 transposon) Tn7
   2552..3140    +  rep_origin     ori: high-copy-number ColE1/pMB1/pBR322/pUC origin of replication
   3275..3498    -  mobile_element Tn7R: mini-Tn7 element (right end of the Tn7 transposon) Tn7
   3565..4098    -  CDS            GmR: gentamycin acetyltransferase; aacC1; confers resistance to gentamycin
   4287..4315    -  promoter       Pc promoter: intI1 (promoter lies within the coding sequence); class 1 integron promoter
