[The description below was written by a language model from this plasmid's Addgene catalogue record and pLannotate feature annotations shown in this document.]
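Description:
pACEBac_eIF2_gamma is an insect-cell expression plasmid built on the pACEBac1 acceptor backbone of the MultiBac baculovirus system. It is about 4.4 kb, replicates in E. coli from a high-copy ColE1/pUC-type origin, and is selected with gentamicin through the aacC1 acetyltransferase gene, which is driven by the class 1 integron Pc promoter. The annotated Tn7L and Tn7R ends form a mini-Tn7 element. This arrangement allows the expression cassette and the gentamicin marker to be transposed into a baculoviral bacmid carrying a Tn7 attachment site, and the resulting bacmid is used to generate recombinant virus. A single loxP site upstream of the cassette permits Cre-mediated fusion with compatible donor plasmids, which is how multi-subunit expression constructs are assembled in this system.

The payload is a synthesized wild-type human EIF2S3 coding sequence, which encodes the gamma subunit of translation initiation factor eIF2. This factor forms the GTP-dependent ternary complex with initiator Met-tRNA and helps assemble the 43S pre-initiation complex. Expression is driven by the strong, very late baculovirus polyhedrin promoter and terminated by an SV40 polyadenylation signal. According to the catalogue entry, the protein carries a C-terminal Strep-tag II preceded by a 3C protease site, so it can be affinity purified and the tag then removed. The automated feature table does not annotate this tag separately. The short "large T antigen" and "SET1" fragments in the table are probably annotation hits within the SV40 terminator region and adjacent backbone sequence rather than functional elements. The stated purpose is to produce the human eIF2 gamma subunit in insect cells or to serve as a source of the gene for subcloning into other vectors.
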