Addgene plasmid #248693: pACEBac_eIF2_gamma
Purpose: Express the human eIF2 gamma subunit in insect cells or clone it in other vectors
Depositing lab: Venki Ramakrishnan. Depositing organization: MRC Laboratory of Molecular Biology. Publication: Purification and characterization of recombinant human translation initiation factor eIF3. Diaz-Lopez I, Gordiyenko Y, Zuber PK, Li X, Ramakrishnan V. Protein Sci. 2026 Jan;35(1):e70388. doi: 10.1002/pro.70388. PubMed 41432235.
Backbone
  Vector backbone: pACEBac1
  Backbone manufacturer: Geneva Biotech
  Vector type: Insect Expression
Growth in bacteria
  Bacterial resistance: Gentamicin, 10 μg/mL
  Growth temperature: 37°C
  Growth strain: DH5alpha
  Copy number: High Copy
Gene/Insert
  Gene/Insert name: eIF2 gamma (alt name: eIF2S3)
  Species: H. sapiens (human)
  Mutation: WT
  Entrez Gene: EIF2S3 (a.k.a. EIF2, EIF2G, EIF2gamma, MEHMO, MRXSBRK, eIF-2gA, eIF2gX)
  Promoter: Polyhedrin
  Tag / fusion protein: 3C STREP 2 (C terminal on insert)
  Cloning method: Gene Synthesis
  Sequencing primers: 5′ ATGGCGGGCGGAGAAGCTG
Terms and licenses: Academic/Nonprofit Terms; Industry Terms: Not Available to Industry
How to cite: pACEBac_eIF2_gamma was a gift from Venki Ramakrishnan (Addgene plasmid # 248693 ; http://n2t.net/addgene:248693 ; RRID:Addgene_248693)
